Addgene plasmid #15994: pCR3.1 GSK3beta S9A HA
Depositing lab: Morris Birnbaum. Depositing organization: University of Pennsylvania. Publication: The role of glycogen synthase kinase 3beta in insulin-stimulated glucose metabolism. Summers SA, Kao AW, Kohn AD, Backus GS, Roth RA, Pessin JE, Birnbaum MJ. J Biol Chem. 1999 Jun 18. 274(25):17934-40. 10.1074/jbc.274.25.17934 PubMed 10364240.
Backbone
  Vector backbone: pCR3.1
  Backbone manufacturer: Invitrogen
  Backbone size w/o insert (bp): 5000
  Vector type: Mammalian Expression
  Selectable markers: Neomycin (select with G418)
Growth in bacteria
  Bacterial resistance: Ampicillin, 100 μg/mL
  Growth temperature: 37°C
  Growth strain: DH5alpha
  Copy number: High Copy
Gene/Insert
  Gene/Insert name: GSK3beta (alt name: glycogen synthase kinase 3beta)
  Species: H. sapiens (human)
  Insert size (bp): 1500
  Mutation: S9A: constitutively active
  Entrez Gene: GSK3B
  Tag / fusion protein: HA (C terminal on insert)
  Cloning method: Restriction Enzyme
  Sequencing primers: 5′ T7
Resource information
  A portion of this plasmid was derived from a plasmid made by: Peter Klein, Univ of PA
Terms and licenses: Academic/Nonprofit Terms; Industry Terms: Not Available to Industry
How to cite: pCR3.1 GSK3beta S9A HA was a gift from Morris Birnbaum (Addgene plasmid # 15994 ; http://n2t.net/addgene:15994 ; RRID:Addgene_15994)
