[The description below was written by a language model from this plasmid's Addgene catalogue record.]
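Description:
pCR3.1 GSK3beta S9A HA is a mammalian expression plasmid built on the commercial pCR3.1 backbone (about 5 kb without insert). It is propagated in E. coli as a high-copy plasmid under ampicillin selection, and it carries a neomycin resistance marker so that transfected mammalian cells can be selected with G418 to obtain stable lines. The record does not list the promoter or other regulatory elements, and no feature table is provided. The use of a T7 primer for 5′ sequencing indicates that a T7 priming site lies upstream of the insert.

The payload is an approximately 1.5 kb insert encoding human glycogen synthase kinase 3 beta (GSK3B), introduced by restriction enzyme cloning and fused at its C terminus to an HA epitope tag. The tag allows detection or immunoprecipitation of the exogenous protein with anti-HA antibodies. The kinase carries an S9A substitution, annotated in the record as constitutively active. Serine 9 is the site whose phosphorylation, for example by Akt downstream of insulin signalling, normally inhibits GSK3beta. Replacing it with alanine makes the kinase refractory to this inhibitory input.

The associated publication concerns the role of GSK3beta in insulin-stimulated glucose metabolism. In line with this, the construct is suited to expressing a GSK3beta that cannot be inactivated, to test whether suppression of the kinase is needed for insulin-dependent or other growth factor-dependent responses. Part of the plasmid was derived from a construct made in another laboratory.
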