>Addgene plasmid #15994 | pCR3.1 GSK3beta S9A HA | addgene partial sequence | sequence record 22356 | T7 5'-TAATACGACTCACTATAGGG-3'
GATCCACTAGTCCAGTGTGGTGGAATTCGGCTGTATCGTCGACATGTCAGGGCGGCCCAGAACCACCGCC
TTTGCGGAGAGCTGCAAGCCGGTGCAGCAGCCTTCAGCTTTTGGCAGCATGAAAGTTAGCAGAGACAAGG
ACGGCAGCAAGGTGACAACAGTGGTGGCAACTCCTGGGCAGGGTCCAGACAGGCCACAAGAAGTCAGCTA
TACAGACACTAAAGTGATTGGAAATGGATCATTTGGTGTGGTATATCAAGCCAAACTTTGTGATTCAGGA
GAACTGGTCGCCATCAAGAAAGTATTGCAGGACAAGAGATTTAAGAATCGAGAGCTCCAGATCATGAGAA
AGCTAGATCACTGTAACATAGTCCGATTGCGTTATTTCTTCTACTCCAGTGGTGAGAAGAAAGATGAGGT
CTATCTTAATCTGGTGCTGGACTATGTTCCGGAAACAGTATACAGAGTTGCCAGACACTATAGTCGAGCC
AAACAGACGCTCCCTGTGATTTATGTCAAGTTGTATATGTATCAGCTGTTCCGAAGTTTAGCCTATATCC
ATTCCTTTGGAATCTGCCATCGGGATATTAAACCGCAGAACCTCTTGTTGGATCCTGATACTGCTGTATT
AAAACTCTGTGACTTTGGAAGTGCAAAGCAGCTGGTCCGAGGAGAACCCAATGTTTCGTATATCTGTTCT
CGGTACTATAGGGCACCAGAGTTGATCTTTGGAGCCACTGATTATA
